Addgene plasmid #173467: pCMV-FLAG-PGRMC1-1-170
Purpose: PGRMC1 lacking the extreme C-terminus
Depositing lab: Bill Tsai. Publication: PGRMC1 acts as a size-selective cargo receptor to drive ER-phagic clearance of mutant prohormones. Chen YJ, Knupp J, Arunagiri A, Haataja L, Arvan P, Tsai B. Nat Commun. 2021 Oct 13;12(1):5991. doi: 10.1038/s41467-021-26225-8. PubMed 34645803.
Backbone
  Vector backbone: pCMV-FLAG
  Vector type: Mammalian Expression
Growth in bacteria
  Bacterial resistance: Ampicillin, 100 μg/mL
  Growth temperature: 37°C
  Growth strain: DH5alpha
  Copy number: Unknown
Gene/Insert
  Gene/Insert name: PGRMC1
  Species: H. sapiens (human)
  Insert size (bp): 519
  Mutation: Deleted for amino acids 171-194
  Entrez Gene: PGRMC1 (a.k.a. Dap1, HPR6.6, IZA, MPR)
  Tag / fusion protein: FLAG (N terminal on backbone)
Terms and licenses: Academic/Nonprofit Terms; Industry Terms: Not Available to Industry
How to cite: pCMV-FLAG-PGRMC1-1-170 was a gift from Bill Tsai (Addgene plasmid # 173467 ; http://n2t.net/addgene:173467 ; RRID:Addgene_173467)
