[The description below was written by a language model from this plasmid's Addgene catalogue record and pLannotate feature annotations shown in this document.]
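Description:
pCMV-FLAG-PGRMC1-1-170 is a mammalian expression plasmid built on the pCMV-FLAG backbone that encodes a C-terminally truncated form of human PGRMC1 (progesterone receptor membrane component 1). The insert covers residues 1–170, with amino acids 171–194 deleted, so the protein lacks its extreme C-terminus. A FLAG epitope supplied by the backbone is fused to the N-terminus for detection or immunoprecipitation with anti-FLAG antibodies. Transcription is driven by the human cytomegalovirus immediate-early enhancer and promoter and terminated by the bovine growth hormone polyadenylation signal. T7 and SP6 phage promoters flank the cloning region and can serve for in vitro transcription or as sequencing primer sites.

In bacteria the 5.9 kb plasmid replicates from a high-copy ColE1/pUC-type origin and is selected with ampicillin through the β-lactamase gene; an f1 origin is also present, allowing single-stranded DNA production. A second mammalian cassette places the neomycin phosphotransferase gene under the SV40 early promoter with an SV40 polyadenylation signal, which in principle allows G418 selection of stably transfected cells, although the record does not state this use. The remaining annotations (short fragments of an HIV-1 LTR, ble, lacI, the bom site, and the lac promoter/operator) appear to be backbone remnants or partial sequence matches rather than functional parts of the design.

The construct comes from a study identifying PGRMC1 as a size-selective cargo receptor driving ER-phagy clearance of mutant prohormones. As a deletion mutant, it is presumably suited to testing what the C-terminal tail contributes to PGRMC1 function in transfected mammalian cells, though the record does not describe specific experiments.
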