Features (pLannotate 1.2.2; 22 found; start..end, strand, type, name):
     49..101     -  misc_feature   bom (fragment): basis of mobility region from pBR322
    256..635     +  enhancer       CMV enhancer: human cytomegalovirus immediate early enhancer
    636..839     +  promoter       CMV promoter: human cytomegalovirus (CMV) immediate early promoter
    835..868     +  LTR            5' LTR (truncated) (fragment): truncated 5' long terminal repeat (LTR) from HIV-1
    884..902     +  promoter       T7 promoter: promoter for bacteriophage T7 RNA polymerase
    925..945     +  CDS            FLAG (fragment): FLAG® epitope tag, followed by an enterokinase cleavage site
    952..1461    +  CDS            PGRMC1 (fragment): PGRC1_HUMAN - Also known as HPR6.6 From Homo sapiens (Human).
   1480..1498    -  promoter       SP6 promoter: promoter for bacteriophage SP6 RNA polymerase
   1524..1748    +  polyA_signal   bGH poly(A) signal: bovine growth hormone polyadenylation signal
   1752..1773    +  promoter       SV40 promoter (fragment): SV40 enhancer and early promoter
   1794..2222    +  rep_origin     f1 ori (sequence partly withheld): f1 bacteriophage origin of replication; arrow indicates direction of (+) strand synthesis
   2236..2565    +  promoter       SV40 promoter: SV40 enhancer and early promoter
   2632..3423    +  CDS            neo: KKA2_KLEPN - Also known as kan, nptII. Experimental evidence at protein level: Swiss-Prot protein existence level 1. Resistance to kanamycin, neomycin, paromomycin, ribostamycin, butirosin and gentamicin B. From Klebsiella pneumoniae.
   3447..3605    +  CDS            ble (fragment): BLE_KLEPN - Experimental evidence at protein level: Swiss-Prot protein existence level 1. Binding protein with a strong affinity to the bleomycin family of antibiotics. Binds to CL990; an antimitotic-antibiotic compound. From Klebsiella pneumoniae.
   3600..3721    +  polyA_signal   SV40 poly(A) signal: SV40 polyadenylation signal
   3794..3810    -  protein_bind   lac operator: The lac repressor binds to the lac operator to inhibit transcription in E. coli. This inhibition can be relieved by adding lactose or isopropyl-β-D-thiogalactopyranoside (IPTG). lac repressor encoded by lacI
   3818..3848    -  promoter       lac promoter: promoter for the E. coli lac operon
   3863..3884    -  protein_bind   CAP binding site: CAP binding activates transcription in the presence of cAMP. E. coli catabolite activator protein
   3897..3989    -  CDS            lacI (fragment): lac repressor; lacI; The lac repressor binds to the lac operator to inhibit transcription in E. coli. This inhibition can be relieved by adding lactose or isopropyl-β-D-thiogalactopyranoside (IPTG).
   4172..4760    -  rep_origin     ori: high-copy-number ColE1/pMB1/pBR322/pUC origin of replication
   4931..5791    -  CDS            AmpR: β-lactamase; bla; confers resistance to ampicillin, carbenicillin, and related antibiotics
   5792..5896    -  promoter       AmpR promoter: bla
>Addgene plasmid #173467 | pCMV-FLAG-PGRMC1-1-170 | addgene full sequence | sequence record 340465 | Addgene NGS Result
CGAAAAGTGCCACCTGACGTCGACGGATCGGGAGATCTCCCGATCCCCTATGGTGCACTCTCAGTACAAT
CTGCTCTGATGCCGCATAGTTAAGCCAGTATCTGCTCCCTGCTTGTGTGTTGGAGGTCGCTGAGTAGTGC
GCGAGCAAAATTTAAGCTACAACAAGGCAAGGCTTGACCGACAATTGCATGAAGAATCTGCTTAGGGTTA
GGCGTTTTGCGCTGCTTCGCGATGTACGGGCCAGATATACGCGTTGACATTGATTATTGACTAGTTATTA
ATAGTAATCAATTACGGGGTCATTAGTTCATAGCCCATATATGGAGTTCCGCGTTACATAACTTACGGTA
AATGGCCCGCCTGGCTGACCGCCCAACGACCCCCGCCCATTGACGTCAATAATGACGTATGTTCCCATAG
TAACGCCAATAGGGACTTTCCATTGACGTCAATGGGTGGAGTATTTACGGTAAACTGCCCACTTGGCAGT
ACATCAAGTGTATCATATGCCAAGTACGCCCCCTATTGACGTCAATGACGGTAAATGGCCCGCCTGGCAT
TATGCCCAGTACATGACCTTATGGGACTTTCCTACTTGGCAGTACATCTACGTATTAGTCATCGCTATTA
CCATGGTGATGCGGTTTTGGCAGTACATCAATGGGCGTGGATAGCGGTTTGACTCACGGGGATTTCCAAG
TCTCCACCCCATTGACGTCAATGGGAGTTTGTTTTGGCACCAAAATCAACGGGACTTTCCAAAATGTCGT
AACAACTCCGCCCCATTGACGCAAATGGGCGGTAGGCGTGTACGGTGGGAGGTCTATATAAGCAGAGCTC
TCTGGCTAACTAGAGAACCCACTGCTTACTGGCTTATCGAAATTAATACGACTCACTATAGGGAGACCCA
AGCTTACCATGGACTACAAGGACGACGATGACAAGGGATCCATGGCTGCCGAGGATGTGGTGGCGACTGG
CGCCGACCCAAGCGATCTGGAGAGCGGCGGGCTGCTGCATGAGATTTTCACGTCGCCGCTCAACCTGCTG
CTGCTTGGCCTCTGCATCTTCCTGCTCTACAAGATCGTGCGCGGGGACCAGCCGGCGGCCAGCGGCGACA
GCGACGACGACGAGCCGCCCCCTCTGCCCCGCCTCAAGCGGCGCGACTTCACCCCCGCCGAGCTGCGGCG
CTTCGACGGCGTCCAGGACCCGCGCATACTCATGGCCATCAACGGCAAGGTGTTCGATGTGACCAAAGGC
CGCAAATTCTACGGGCCCGAGGGGCCGTATGGGGTCTTTGCTGGAAGAGATGCATCCAGGGGCCTTGCCA
CATTTTGCCTGGATAAGGAAGCACTGAAGGATGAGTACGATGACCTTTCTGACCTCACTGCTGCCCAGCA
GGAGACTCTGAGTGACTGGGAGTCTCAGTTCACTTTCAAGTATCATCACGTGGGCAAACTGTAATCTAGA
GGGCCCTATTCTATAGTGTCACCTAAATGCTAGAGCTCGCTGATCAGCCTCGACTGTGCCTTCTAGTTGC
CAGCCATCTGTTGTTTGCCCCTCCCCCGTGCCTTCCTTGACCCTGGAAGGTGCCACTCCCACTGTCCTTT
CCTAATAAAATGAGGAAATTGCATCGCATTGTCTGAGTAGGTGTCATTCTATTCTGGGGGGTGGGGTGGG
GCAGGACAGCAAGGGGGAGGATTGGGAAGACAATAGCAGGCATGCTGGGGATGCGGTGGGCTCTATGGCT
TCTGAGGCGGAAAGAACCAGCTGGGGCTCTAGGGGGTATCCCC
[124 nt withheld, positions 1794-1917]
C
[91 nt withheld, positions 1919-2009]
A
[49 nt withheld, positions 2011-2059]
CCTTTGACGTTGGAGTCCACGTTCTTT
[37 nt withheld, positions 2087-2123]
ACCCTATCTCGGTCTATTCTTTTGATTTATAAGGGATTTTGCCGATTTCGGCCTATTGGTTAAAAAATGA
GCTGATTTAACAAAAATTTAACGCGAATTAATTCTGTGGAATGTGTGTCAGTTAGGGTGTGGAAAGTCCC
CAGGCTCCCCAGCAGGCAGAAGTATGCAAAGCATGCATCTCAATTAGTCAGCAACCAGGTGTGGAAAGTC
CCCAGGCTCCCCAGCAGGCAGAAGTATGCAAAGCATGCATCTCAATTAGTCAGCAACCATAGTCCCGCCC
CTAACTCCGCCCATCCCGCCCCTAACTCCGCCCAGTTCCGCCCATTCTCCGCCCCATGGCTGACTAATTT
TTTTTATTTATGCAGAGGCCGAGGCCGCCTCTGCCTCTGAGCTATTCCAGAAGTAGTGAGGAGGCTTTTT
TGGAGGCCTAGGCTTTTGCAAAAAGCTCCCGGGAGCTTGTATATCCATTTTCGGATCTGATCAAGAGACA
GGATGAGGATCGTTTCGCATGATTGAACAAGATGGATTGCACGCAGGTTCTCCGGCCGCTTGGGTGGAGA
GGCTATTCGGCTATGACTGGGCACAACAGACAATCGGCTGCTCTGATGCCGCCGTGTTCCGGCTGTCAGC
GCAGGGGCGCCCGGTTCTTTTTGTCAAGACCGACCTGTCCGGTGCCCTGAATGAACTGCAGGACGAGGCA
GCGCGGCTATCGTGGCTGGCCACGACGGGCGTTCCTTGCGCAGCTGTGCTCGACGTTGTCACTGAAGCGG
GAAGGGACTGGCTGCTATTGGGCGAAGTGCCGGGGCAGGATCTCCTGTCATCTCACCTTGCTCCTGCCGA
GAAAGTATCCATCATGGCTGATGCAATGCGGCGGCTGCATACGCTTGATCCGGCTACCTGCCCATTCGAC
CACCAAGCGAAACATCGCATCGAGCGAGCACGTACTCGGATGGAAGCCGGTCTTGTCGATCAGGATGATC
TGGACGAAGAGCATCAGGGGCTCGCGCCAGCCGAACTGTTCGCCAGGCTCAAGGCGCGCATGCCCGACGG
CGAGGATCTCGTCGTGACCCATGGCGATGCCTGCTTGCCGAATATCATGGTGGAAAATGGCCGCTTTTCT
GGATTCATCGACTGTGGCCGGCTGGGTGTGGCGGACCGCTATCAGGACATAGCGTTGGCTACCCGTGATA
TTGCTGAAGAGCTTGGCGGCGAATGGGCTGACCGCTTCCTCGTGCTTTACGGTATCGCCGCTCCCGATTC
GCAGCGCATCGCCTTCTATCGCCTTCTTGACGAGTTCTTCTGAGCGGGACTCTGGGGTTCGAAATGACCG
ACCAAGCGACGCCCAACCTGCCATCACGAGATTTCGATTCCACCGCCGCCTTCTATGAAAGGTTGGGCTT
CGGAATCGTTTTCCGGGACGCCGGCTGGATGATCCTCCAGCGCGGGGATCTCATGCTGGAGTTCTTCGCC
CACCCCAACTTGTTTATTGCAGCTTATAATGGTTACAAATAAAGCAATAGCATCACAAATTTCACAAATA
AAGCATTTTTTTCACTGCATTCTAGTTGTGGTTTGTCCAAACTCATCAATGTATCTTATCATGTCTGTAT
ACCGTCGACCTCTAGCTAGAGCTTGGCGTAATCATGGTCATAGCTGTTTCCTGTGTGAAATTGTTATCCG
CTCACAATTCCACACAACATACGAGCCGGAAGCATAAAGTGTAAAGCCTGGGGTGCCTAATGAGTGAGCT
AACTCACATTAATTGCGTTGCGCTCACTGCCCGCTTTCCAGTCGGGAAACCTGTCGTGCCAGCTGCATTA
ATGAATCGGCCAACGCGCGGGGAGAGGCGGTTTGCGTATTGGGCGCTCTTCCGCTTCCTCGCTCACTGAC
TCGCTGCGCTCGGTCGTTCGGCTGCGGCGAGCGGTATCAGCTCACTCAAAGGCGGTAATACGGTTATCCA
CAGAATCAGGGGATAACGCAGGAAAGAACATGTGAGCAAAAGGCCAGCAAAAGGCCAGGAACCGTAAAAA
GGCCGCGTTGCTGGCGTTTTTCCATAGGCTCCGCCCCCCTGACGAGCATCACAAAAATCGACGCTCAAGT
CAGAGGTGGCGAAACCCGACAGGACTATAAAGATACCAGGCGTTTCCCCCTGGAAGCTCCCTCGTGCGCT
CTCCTGTTCCGACCCTGCCGCTTACCGGATACCTGTCCGCCTTTCTCCCTTCGGGAAGCGTGGCGCTTTC
TCATAGCTCACGCTGTAGGTATCTCAGTTCGGTGTAGGTCGTTCGCTCCAAGCTGGGCTGTGTGCACGAA
CCCCCCGTTCAGCCCGACCGCTGCGCCTTATCCGGTAACTATCGTCTTGAGTCCAACCCGGTAAGACACG
ACTTATCGCCACTGGCAGCAGCCACTGGTAACAGGATTAGCAGAGCGAGGTATGTAGGCGGTGCTACAGA
GTTCTTGAAGTGGTGGCCTAACTACGGCTACACTAGAAGAACAGTATTTGGTATCTGCGCTCTGCTGAAG
CCAGTTACCTTCGGAAAAAGAGTTGGTAGCTCTTGATCCGGCAAACAAACCACCGCTGGTAGCGGTGGTT
TTTTTGTTTGCAAGCAGCAGATTACGCGCAGAAAAAAAGGATCTCAAGAAGATCCTTTGATCTTTTCTAC
GGGGTCTGACGCTCAGTGGAACGAAAACTCACGTTAAGGGATTTTGGTCATGAGATTATCAAAAAGGATC
TTCACCTAGATCCTTTTAAATTAAAAATGAAGTTTTAAATCAATCTAAAGTATATATGAGTAAACTTGGT
CTGACAGTTACCAATGCTTAATCAGTGAGGCACCTATCTCAGCGATCTGTCTATTTCGTTCATCCATAGT
TGCCTGACTCCCCGTCGTGTAGATAACTACGATACGGGAGGGCTTACCATCTGGCCCCAGTGCTGCAATG
ATACCGCGAGACCCACGCTCACCGGCTCCAGATTTATCAGCAATAAACCAGCCAGCCGGAAGGGCCGAGC
GCAGAAGTGGTCCTGCAACTTTATCCGCCTCCATCCAGTCTATTAATTGTTGCCGGGAAGCTAGAGTAAG
TAGTTCGCCAGTTAATAGTTTGCGCAACGTTGTTGCCATTGCTACAGGCATCGTGGTGTCACGCTCGTCG
TTTGGTATGGCTTCATTCAGCTCCGGTTCCCAACGATCAAGGCGAGTTACATGATCCCCCATGTTGTGCA
AAAAAGCGGTTAGCTCCTTCGGTCCTCCGATCGTTGTCAGAAGTAAGTTGGCCGCAGTGTTATCACTCAT
GGTTATGGCAGCACTGCATAATTCTCTTACTGTCATGCCATCCGTAAGATGCTTTTCTGTGACTGGTGAG
TACTCAACCAAGTCATTCTGAGAATAGTGTATGCGGCGACCGAGTTGCTCTTGCCCGGCGTCAATACGGG
ATAATACCGCGCCACATAGCAGAACTTTAAAAGTGCTCATCATTGGAAAACGTTCTTCGGGGCGAAAACT
CTCAAGGATCTTACCGCTGTTGAGATCCAGTTCGATGTAACCCACTCGTGCACCCAACTGATCTTCAGCA
TCTTTTACTTTCACCAGCGTTTCTGGGTGAGCAAAAACAGGAAGGCAAAATGCCGCAAAAAAGGGAATAA
GGGCGACACGGAAATGTTGAATACTCATACTCTTCCTTTTTCAATATTATTGAAGCATTTATCAGGGTTA
TTGTCTCATGAGCGGATACATATTTGAATGTATTTAGAAAAATAAACAAATAGGGGTTCCGCGCACATTT
CCC
